>Addgene plasmid #206400 | pcDNA3-hARFRP1(Q79L)-HA | addgene full sequence | sequence record 410669 | Addgene NGS Result
GACGGATCGGGAGATCTCCCGATCCCCTATGGTGCACTCTCAGTACAATCTGCTCTGATGCCGCATAGTT
AAGCCAGTATCTGCTCCCTGCTTGTGTGTTGGAGGTCGCTGAGTAGTGCGCGAGCAAAATTTAAGCTACA
ACAAGGCAAGGCTTGACCGACAATTGCATGAAGAATCTGCTTAGGGTTAGGCGTTTTGCGCTGCTTCGCG
ATGTACGGGCCAGATATACGCGTTGACATTGATTATTGACTAGTTATTAATAGTAATCAATTACGGGGTC
ATTAGTTCATAGCCCATATATGGAGTTCCGCGTTACATAACTTACGGTAAATGGCCCGCCTGGCTGACCG
CCCAACGACCCCCGCCCATTGACGTCAATAATGACGTATGTTCCCATAGTAACGCCAATAGGGACTTTCC
ATTGACGTCAATGGGTGGAGTATTTACGGTAAACTGCCCACTTGGCAGTACATCAAGTGTATCATATGCC
AAGTACGCCCCCTATTGACGTCAATGACGGTAAATGGCCCGCCTGGCATTATGCCCAGTACATGACCTTA
TGGGACTTTCCTACTTGGCAGTACATCTACGTATTAGTCATCGCTATTACCATGGTGATGCGGTTTTGGC
AGTACATCAATGGGCGTGGATAGCGGTTTGACTCACGGGGATTTCCAAGTCTCCACCCCATTGACGTCAA
TGGGAGTTTGTTTTGGCACCAAAATCAACGGGACTTTCCAAAATGTCGTAACAACTCCGCCCCATTGACG
CAAATGGGCGGTAGGCGTGTACGGTGGGAGGTCTATATAAGCAGAGCTCTCTGGCTAACTAGAGAACCCA
CTGCTTACTGGCTTATCGAAATTAATACGACTCACTATAGGGAGACCCAAGCTTGGTACCGAGCTCGGAT
CCACCATGTACACGCTGCTGTCGGGCTTGTACAAGTACATGTTTCAGAAAGACGAGTACTGCATCCTGAT
CCTGGGCCTGGACAATGCTGGGAAGACGACCTTCCTGGAGCAGTCGAAAACCCGATTTAACAAGAACTAC
AAGGGGATGAGTCTATCCAAAATCACCACCACCGTGGGCCTAAACATCGGCACTGTGGATGTGGGAAAGG
CTCGGCTCATGTTCTGGGACTTAGGAGGGCTGGAAGAGCTGCAGTCTTTGTGGGACAAGTATTATGCGGA
GTGTCACGGCGTCATCTACGTCATTGACTCCACCGACGAGGAGAGGCTGGCTGAGTCCAAGCAGGCGTTT
GAGAAGGTGGTGACCAGCGAGGCGCTGTGCGGTGTCCCCGTCTTGGTGCTGGCCAACAAGCAGGATGTGG
AGACGTGCCTCTCAATCCCTGACATCAAGACGGCCTTCAGCGACTGCACCAGCAAGATCGGCAGGCGCGA
TTGCCTGACCCAGGCCTGCTCGGCCCTCACAGGCAAAGGGGTGCGCGAGGGCATCGAGTGGATGGTGAAG
TGTGTCGTGCGGAATGTGCACCGGCCGCCGCGGCAGAGGGACATCACGCTCGAGTATCCATACGATGTAC
CAGACTACGCAGAGATCCACTAGTTCTAGAGGGCCCTATTCTATAGTGTCACCTAAATGCTAGAGCTCGC
TGATCAGCCTCGACTGTGCCTTCTAGTTGCCAGCCATCTGTTGTTTGCCCCTCCCCCGTGCCTTCCTTGA
CCCTGGAAGGTGCCACTCCCACTGTCCTTTCCTAATAAAATGAGGAAATTGCATCGCATTGTCTGAGTAG
GTGTCATTCTATTCTGGGGGGTGGGGTGGGGCAGGACAGCAAGGGGGAGGATTGGGAAGACAATAGCAGG
CATGCTGGGGATGCGGTGGGCTCTATGGCTTCTGAGGCGGAAAGAACCAGCTGGGGCTCTAGGGGGTATC
CCC
[124 nt withheld, positions 1894-2017]
C
[91 nt withheld, positions 2019-2109]
A
[49 nt withheld, positions 2111-2159]
CCTTTGACGTTGGAGTCCACGTTCTTT
[37 nt withheld, positions 2187-2223]
ACCCTATCTCGGTCTATTCTTTTGATTTATAAGGGATTTTGCCGATTTCGGCCTATTGGTTAAAAAATGA
GCTGATTTAACAAAAATTTAACGCGAATTAATTCTGTGGAATGTGTGTCAGTTAGGGTGTGGAAAGTCCC
CAGGCTCCCCAGCAGGCAGAAGTATGCAAAGCATGCATCTCAATTAGTCAGCAACCAGGTGTGGAAAGTC
CCCAGGCTCCCCAGCAGGCAGAAGTATGCAAAGCATGCATCTCAATTAGTCAGCAACCATAGTCCCGCCC
CTAACTCCGCCCATCCCGCCCCTAACTCCGCCCAGTTCCGCCCATTCTCCGCCCCATGGCTGACTAATTT
TTTTTATTTATGCAGAGGCCGAGGCCGCCTCTGCCTCTGAGCTATTCCAGAAGTAGTGAGGAGGCTTTTT
TGGAGGCCTAGGCTTTTGCAAAAAGCTCCCGGGAGCTTGTATATCCATTTTCGGATCTGATCAAGAGACA
GGATGAGGATCGTTTCGCATGATTGAACAAGATGGATTGCACGCAGGTTCTCCGGCCGCTTGGGTGGAGA
GGCTATTCGGCTATGACTGGGCACAACAGACAATCGGCTGCTCTGATGCCGCCGTGTTCCGGCTGTCAGC
GCAGGGGCGCCCGGTTCTTTTTGTCAAGACCGACCTGTCCGGTGCCCTGAATGAACTGCAGGACGAGGCA
GCGCGGCTATCGTGGCTGGCCACGACGGGCGTTCCTTGCGCAGCTGTGCTCGACGTTGTCACTGAAGCGG
GAAGGGACTGGCTGCTATTGGGCGAAGTGCCGGGGCAGGATCTCCTGTCATCTCACCTTGCTCCTGCCGA
GAAAGTATCCATCATGGCTGATGCAATGCGGCGGCTGCATACGCTTGATCCGGCTACCTGCCCATTCGAC
CACCAAGCGAAACATCGCATCGAGCGAGCACGTACTCGGATGGAAGCCGGTCTTGTCGATCAGGATGATC
TGGACGAAGAGCATCAGGGGCTCGCGCCAGCCGAACTGTTCGCCAGGCTCAAGGCGCGCATGCCCGACGG
CGAGGATCTCGTCGTGACCCATGGCGATGCCTGCTTGCCGAATATCATGGTGGAAAATGGCCGCTTTTCT
GGATTCATCGACTGTGGCCGGCTGGGTGTGGCGGACCGCTATCAGGACATAGCGTTGGCTACCCGTGATA
TTGCTGAAGAGCTTGGCGGCGAATGGGCTGACCGCTTCCTCGTGCTTTACGGTATCGCCGCTCCCGATTC
GCAGCGCATCGCCTTCTATCGCCTTCTTGACGAGTTCTTCTGAGCGGGACTCTGGGGTTCGAAATGACCG
ACCAAGCGACGCCCAACCTGCCATCACGAGATTTCGATTCCACCGCCGCCTTCTATGAAAGGTTGGGCTT
CGGAATCGTTTTCCGGGACGCCGGCTGGATGATCCTCCAGCGCGGGGATCTCATGCTGGAGTTCTTCGCC
CACCCCAACTTGTTTATTGCAGCTTATAATGGTTACAAATAAAGCAATAGCATCACAAATTTCACAAATA
AAGCATTTTTTTCACTGCATTCTAGTTGTGGTTTGTCCAAACTCATCAATGTATCTTATCATGTCTGTAT
ACCGTCGACCTCTAGCTAGAGCTTGGCGTAATCATGGTCATAGCTGTTTCCTGTGTGAAATTGTTATCCG
CTCACAATTCCACACAACATACGAGCCGGAAGCATAAAGTGTAAAGCCTGGGGTGCCTAATGAGTGAGCT
AACTCACATTAATTGCGTTGCGCTCACTGCCCGCTTTCCAGTCGGGAAACCTGTCGTGCCAGCTGCATTA
ATGAATCGGCCAACGCGCGGGGAGAGGCGGTTTGCGTATTGGGCGCTCTTCCGCTTCCTCGCTCACTGAC
TCGCTGCGCTCGGTCGTTCGGCTGCGGCGAGCGGTATCAGCTCACTCAAAGGCGGTAATACGGTTATCCA
CAGAATCAGGGGATAACGCAGGAAAGAACATGTGAGCAAAAGGCCAGCAAAAGGCCAGGAACCGTAAAAA
GGCCGCGTTGCTGGCGTTTTTCCATAGGCTCCGCCCCCCTGACGAGCATCACAAAAATCGACGCTCAAGT
CAGAGGTGGCGAAACCCGACAGGACTATAAAGATACCAGGCGTTTCCCCCTGGAAGCTCCCTCGTGCGCT
CTCCTGTTCCGACCCTGCCGCTTACCGGATACCTGTCCGCCTTTCTCCCTTCGGGAAGCGTGGCGCTTTC
TCATAGCTCACGCTGTAGGTATCTCAGTTCGGTGTAGGTCGTTCGCTCCAAGCTGGGCTGTGTGCACGAA
CCCCCCGTTCAGCCCGACCGCTGCGCCTTATCCGGTAACTATCGTCTTGAGTCCAACCCGGTAAGACACG
ACTTATCGCCACTGGCAGCAGCCACTGGTAACAGGATTAGCAGAGCGAGGTATGTAGGCGGTGCTACAGA
GTTCTTGAAGTGGTGGCCTAACTACGGCTACACTAGAAGAACAGTATTTGGTATCTGCGCTCTGCTGAAG
CCAGTTACCTTCGGAAAAAGAGTTGGTAGCTCTTGATCCGGCAAACAAACCACCGCTGGTAGCGGTGGTT
TTTTTGTTTGCAAGCAGCAGATTACGCGCAGAAAAAAAGGATCTCAAGAAGATCCTTTGATCTTTTCTAC
GGGGTCTGACGCTCAGTGGAACGAAAACTCACGTTAAGGGATTTTGGTCATGAGATTATCAAAAAGGATC
TTCACCTAGATCCTTTTAAATTAAAAATGAAGTTTTAAATCAATCTAAAGTATATATGAGTAAACTTGGT
CTGACAGTTACCAATGCTTAATCAGTGAGGCACCTATCTCAGCGATCTGTCTATTTCGTTCATCCATAGT
TGCCTGACTCCCCGTCGTGTAGATAACTACGATACGGGAGGGCTTACCATCTGGCCCCAGTGCTGCAATG
ATACCGCGAGACCCACGCTCACCGGCTCCAGATTTATCAGCAATAAACCAGCCAGCCGGAAGGGCCGAGC
GCAGAAGTGGTCCTGCAACTTTATCCGCCTCCATCCAGTCTATTAATTGTTGCCGGGAAGCTAGAGTAAG
TAGTTCGCCAGTTAATAGTTTGCGCAACGTTGTTGCCATTGCTACAGGCATCGTGGTGTCACGCTCGTCG
TTTGGTATGGCTTCATTCAGCTCCGGTTCCCAACGATCAAGGCGAGTTACATGATCCCCCATGTTGTGCA
AAAAAGCGGTTAGCTCCTTCGGTCCTCCGATCGTTGTCAGAAGTAAGTTGGCCGCAGTGTTATCACTCAT
GGTTATGGCAGCACTGCATAATTCTCTTACTGTCATGCCATCCGTAAGATGCTTTTCTGTGACTGGTGAG
TACTCAACCAAGTCATTCTGAGAATAGTGTATGCGGCGACCGAGTTGCTCTTGCCCGGCGTCAATACGGG
ATAATACCGCGCCACATAGCAGAACTTTAAAAGTGCTCATCATTGGAAAACGTTCTTCGGGGCGAAAACT
CTCAAGGATCTTACCGCTGTTGAGATCCAGTTCGATGTAACCCACTCGTGCACCCAACTGATCTTCAGCA
TCTTTTACTTTCACCAGCGTTTCTGGGTGAGCAAAAACAGGAAGGCAAAATGCCGCAAAAAAGGGAATAA
GGGCGACACGGAAATGTTGAATACTCATACTCTTCCTTTTTCAATATTATTGAAGCATTTATCAGGGTTA
TTGTCTCATGAGCGGATACATATTTGAATGTATTTAGAAAAATAAACAAATAGGGGTTCCGCGCACATTT
CCCCGAAAAGTGCCACCTGACGTC
Features (pLannotate 1.2.2; 22 found; start..end, strand, type, name):
     28..80      -  misc_feature   bom (fragment): basis of mobility region from pBR322
    235..614     +  enhancer       CMV enhancer: human cytomegalovirus immediate early enhancer
    615..818     +  promoter       CMV promoter: human cytomegalovirus (CMV) immediate early promoter
    814..847     +  LTR            5' LTR (truncated) (fragment): truncated 5' long terminal repeat (LTR) from HIV-1
    863..881     +  promoter       T7 promoter: promoter for bacteriophage T7 RNA polymerase
    916..1518    +  CDS            ARFRP1: ARFRP_HUMAN - Also known as ARP1. Experimental evidence at protein level: Swiss-Prot protein existence level 1. Trans-Golgi-associated GTPase that regulates protein sorting. Controls the targeting of ARL1 and its effector to the trans-Golgi. Required for the lipidation of chylomicrons in the intestine and required for VLDL lipidation in the liver. From Homo sapiens (Human).
   1554..1571    -  misc_feature   MCS (fragment): pBluescript multiple cloning site
   1580..1598    -  promoter       SP6 promoter: promoter for bacteriophage SP6 RNA polymerase
   1624..1848    +  polyA_signal   bGH poly(A) signal: bovine growth hormone polyadenylation signal
   1852..1873    +  promoter       SV40 promoter (fragment): SV40 enhancer and early promoter
   1894..2322    +  rep_origin     f1 ori (sequence partly withheld): f1 bacteriophage origin of replication; arrow indicates direction of (+) strand synthesis
   2336..2665    +  promoter       SV40 promoter: SV40 enhancer and early promoter
   2732..3523    +  CDS            neo: KKA2_KLEPN - Also known as kan, nptII. Experimental evidence at protein level: Swiss-Prot protein existence level 1. Resistance to kanamycin, neomycin, paromomycin, ribostamycin, butirosin and gentamicin B. From Klebsiella pneumoniae.
   3547..3705    +  CDS            ble (fragment): BLE_KLEPN - Experimental evidence at protein level: Swiss-Prot protein existence level 1. Binding protein with a strong affinity to the bleomycin family of antibiotics. Binds to CL990; an antimitotic-antibiotic compound. From Klebsiella pneumoniae.
   3700..3821    +  polyA_signal   SV40 poly(A) signal: SV40 polyadenylation signal
   3894..3910    -  protein_bind   lac operator: The lac repressor binds to the lac operator to inhibit transcription in E. coli. This inhibition can be relieved by adding lactose or isopropyl-β-D-thiogalactopyranoside (IPTG). lac repressor encoded by lacI
   3918..3948    -  promoter       lac promoter: promoter for the E. coli lac operon
   3963..3984    -  protein_bind   CAP binding site: CAP binding activates transcription in the presence of cAMP. E. coli catabolite activator protein
   3997..4089    -  CDS            lacI (fragment): lac repressor; lacI; The lac repressor binds to the lac operator to inhibit transcription in E. coli. This inhibition can be relieved by adding lactose or isopropyl-β-D-thiogalactopyranoside (IPTG).
   4272..4860    -  rep_origin     ori: high-copy-number ColE1/pMB1/pBR322/pUC origin of replication
   5031..5891    -  CDS            AmpR: β-lactamase; bla; confers resistance to ampicillin, carbenicillin, and related antibiotics
   5892..5996    -  promoter       AmpR promoter: bla
