[The description below was written by a language model from this plasmid's Addgene catalogue record and pLannotate feature annotations shown in this document.]
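Description:
pcDNA3-hARFRP1(Q79L)-HA is a mammalian expression plasmid of about 6.0 kb built on the pcDNA3 backbone. It is propagated in E. coli through a high-copy ColE1/pUC-type origin and selected with ampicillin via the AmpR (β-lactamase) gene and its own promoter. An f1 origin is also present, which in principle allows single-stranded DNA production. For selection in mammalian cells, the backbone carries a neomycin phosphotransferase (neo) gene driven by the SV40 enhancer/early promoter and terminated by the SV40 poly(A) signal. This permits G418 selection of stable transfectants, although the plasmid is equally suited to transient transfection. Small annotated fragments such as the bom site, lac promoter/operator, lacI, ble and a short HIV-1 LTR-like match are backbone remnants or incidental homology hits and have no evident functional role here.

The payload is the human ARFRP1 coding sequence, which encodes a trans-Golgi-associated Arf-related small GTPase that controls targeting of ARL1 and its effectors to the trans-Golgi. It carries a Q79L substitution and a C-terminal HA epitope tag. The tag is listed in the catalogue entry but is not annotated separately in the feature table. Expression is driven by the CMV immediate early enhancer and promoter and terminated by the bovine growth hormone polyadenylation signal. Flanking T7 and SP6 promoters allow in vitro transcription or sequencing across the insert. The record does not state the functional effect of Q79L. Mutations of the equivalent glutamine in Arf-family GTPases generally impair GTP hydrolysis and lock the protein in an active, GTP-bound state. The construct is intended for expressing this mutant in mammalian cells, with HA-based detection for localisation or interaction studies of Golgi-associated small GTPases.
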