Addgene plasmid #206400: pcDNA3-hARFRP1(Q79L)-HA
Purpose: Mammalian expression of hARFRP1(Q79L)
Depositing lab: Kazuhisa Nakayama & Hye-Won Shin. Depositing organization: Kyoto University, Graduate School of Pharmaceutical Sciences. Publication: Arfaptins are localized to the trans-Golgi by interaction with Arl1, but not Arfs. Man Z, Kondo Y, Koga H, Umino H, Nakayama K, Shin HW. J Biol Chem. 2011 Apr 1;286(13):11569-78. doi: 10.1074/jbc.M110.201442. Epub 2011 Jan 14. PubMed 21239483.
Backbone
  Vector backbone: pcDNA3
  Vector type: Mammalian Expression
Growth in bacteria
  Bacterial resistance: Ampicillin, 100 μg/mL
  Growth temperature: 37°C
  Growth strain: DH5alpha
  Copy number: High Copy
Gene/Insert
  Gene/Insert name: ARFRP1
  Species: H. sapiens (human)
  Mutation: Q79L
  Entrez Gene: ARFRP1 (a.k.a. ARL18, ARP, Arp1)
  Tag / fusion protein: HA (C terminal on insert)
  Cloning method: Restriction Enzyme; 5′ cloning site unknown (unknown if destroyed)
Terms and licenses: Academic/Nonprofit Terms; Industry Terms: Not Available to Industry
How to cite: pcDNA3-hARFRP1(Q79L)-HA was a gift from Kazuhisa Nakayama & Hye-Won Shin (Addgene plasmid # 206400 ; http://n2t.net/addgene:206400 ; RRID:Addgene_206400)
